>Addgene plasmid #210375 | SEC61B-2Strep | addgene full sequence | sequence record 417595 | Addgene NGS Result
CGGATCGGGAGATCTCCCGATCCCCTATGGTGCACTCTCAGTACAATCTGCTCTGATGCCGCATAGTTAA
GCCAGTATCTGCTCCCTGCTTGTGTGTTGGAGGTCGCTGAGTAGTGCGCGAGCAAAATTTAAGCTACAAC
AAGGCAAGGCTTGACCGACAATTGCATGAAGAATCTGCTTAGGGTTAGGCGTTTTGCGCTGCTTCGCGAT
GTACGGGCCAGATATACGCGTTGACATTGATTATTGACTAGTTATTAATAGTAATCAATTACGGGGTCAT
TAGTTCATAGCCCATATATGGAGTTCCGCGTTACATAACTTACGGTAAATGGCCCGCCTGGCTGACCGCC
CAACGACCCCCGCCCATTGACGTCAATAATGACGTATGTTCCCATAGTAACGCCAATAGGGACTTTCCAT
TGACGTCAATGGGTGGAGTATTTACGGTAAACTGCCCACTTGGCAGTACATCAAGTGTATCATATGCCAA
GTACGCCCCCTATTGACGTCAATGACGGTAAATGGCCCGCCTGGCATTATGCCCAGTACATGACCTTATG
GGACTTTCCTACTTGGCAGTACATCTACGTATTAGTCATCGCTATTACCATGGTGATGCGGTTTTGGCAG
TACATCAATGGGCGTGGATAGCGGTTTGACTCACGGGGATTTCCAAGTCTCCACCCCATTGACGTCAATG
GGAGTTTGTTTTGGCACCAAAATCAACGGGACTTTCCAAAATGTCGTAACAACTCCGCCCCATTGACGCA
AATGGGCGGTAGGCGTGTACGGTGGGAGGTCTATATAAGCAGAGCTCTCTGGCTAACTAGAGAACCCACT
GCTTACTGGCTTATCGAAATTAATACGACTCACTATAGGGAGACCCAAGCTTGGTACCGAGCTCGGATCC
[288 nt withheld, positions 911-1198]
GAATTCGCCGCCACCATGGCGGCCGCCAGCTGGAGCCACCCTCAGTTCGAGAAGGGAGGAGGAAGCGGCG
GAGGCAGCGGAGGAGGAAGCTGGAGCCACCCGCAGTTCGAGAAATGACTCGAGCATGCATCTAGAGGCTG
GAGCCACCCGCAGTTCGAGAAATGACTCGAGCATGCATCTAGAGGGCCCTATTCTATAGTGTCACCTAAA
TGCTAGAGCTCGCTGATCAGCCTCGACTGTGCCTTCTAGTTGCCAGCCATCTGTTGTTTGCCCCTCCCCC
GTGCCTTCCTTGACCCTGGAAGGTGCCACTCCCACTGTCCTTTCCTAATAAAATGAGGAAATTGCATCGC
ATTGTCTGAGTAGGTGTCATTCTATTCTGGGGGGTGGGGTGGGGCAGGACAGCAAGGGGGAGGATTGGGA
AGACAATAGCAGGCATGCTGGGGATGCGGTGGGCTCTATGGCTTCTGAGGCGGAAAGAACCAGCTGGGGC
TCTAGGGGGTATCCCC
[124 nt withheld, positions 1705-1828]
C
[91 nt withheld, positions 1830-1920]
A
[49 nt withheld, positions 1922-1970]
CCTTTGACGTTGGAGTCCACGTTCTTT
[37 nt withheld, positions 1998-2034]
ACCCTATCTCGGTCTATTCTTTTGATTTATAAGGGATTTTGCCGATTTCGGCCTATTGGTTAAAAAATGA
GCTGATTTAACAAAAATTTAACGCGAATTAATTCTGTGGAATGTGTGTCAGTTAGGGTGTGGAAAGTCCC
CAGGCTCCCCAGCAGGCAGAAGTATGCAAAGCATGCATCTCAATTAGTCAGCAACCAGGTGTGGAAAGTC
CCCAGGCTCCCCAGCAGGCAGAAGTATGCAAAGCATGCATCTCAATTAGTCAGCAACCATAGTCCCGCCC
CTAACTCCGCCCATCCCGCCCCTAACTCCGCCCAGTTCCGCCCATTCTCCGCCCCATGGCTGACTAATTT
TTTTTATTTATGCAGAGGCCGAGGCCGCCTCTGCCTCTGAGCTATTCCAGAAGTAGTGAGGAGGCTTTTT
TGGAGGCCTAGGCTTTTGCAAAAAGCTCCCGGGAGCTTGTATATCCATTTTCGGATCTGATCAAGAGACA
GGATGAGGATCGTTTCGCATGATTGAACAAGATGGATTGCACGCAGGTTCTCCGGCCGCTTGGGTGGAGA
GGCTATTCGGCTATGACTGGGCACAACAGACAATCGGCTGCTCTGATGCCGCCGTGTTCCGGCTGTCAGC
GCAGGGGCGCCCGGTTCTTTTTGTCAAGACCGACCTGTCCGGTGCCCTGAATGAACTGCAGGACGAGGCA
GCGCGGCTATCGTGGCTGGCCACGACGGGCGTTCCTTGCGCAGCTGTGCTCGACGTTGTCACTGAAGCGG
GAAGGGACTGGCTGCTATTGGGCGAAGTGCCGGGGCAGGATCTCCTGTCATCTCACCTTGCTCCTGCCGA
GAAAGTATCCATCATGGCTGATGCAATGCGGCGGCTGCATACGCTTGATCCGGCTACCTGCCCATTCGAC
CACCAAGCGAAACATCGCATCGAGCGAGCACGTACTCGGATGGAAGCCGGTCTTGTCGATCAGGATGATC
TGGACGAAGAGCATCAGGGGCTCGCGCCAGCCGAACTGTTCGCCAGGCTCAAGGCGCGCATGCCCGACGG
CGAGGATCTCGTCGTGACCCATGGCGATGCCTGCTTGCCGAATATCATGGTGGAAAATGGCCGCTTTTCT
GGATTCATCGACTGTGGCCGGCTGGGTGTGGCGGACCGCTATCAGGACATAGCGTTGGCTACCCGTGATA
TTGCTGAAGAGCTTGGCGGCGAATGGGCTGACCGCTTCCTCGTGCTTTACGGTATCGCCGCTCCCGATTC
GCAGCGCATCGCCTTCTATCGCCTTCTTGACGAGTTCTTCTGAGCGGGACTCTGGGGTTCGAAATGACCG
ACCAAGCGACGCCCAACCTGCCATCACGAGATTTCGATTCCACCGCCGCCTTCTATGAAAGGTTGGGCTT
CGGAATCGTTTTCCGGGACGCCGGCTGGATGATCCTCCAGCGCGGGGATCTCATGCTGGAGTTCTTCGCC
CACCCCAACTTGTTTATTGCAGCTTATAATGGTTACAAATAAAGCAATAGCATCACAAATTTCACAAATA
AAGCATTTTTTTCACTGCATTCTAGTTGTGGTTTGTCCAAACTCATCAATGTATCTTATCATGTCTGTAT
ACCGTCGACCTCTAGCTAGAGCTTGGCGTAATCATGGTCATAGCTGTTTCCTGTGTGAAATTGTTATCCG
CTCACAATTCCACACAACATACGAGCCGGAAGCATAAAGTGTAAAGCCTGGGGTGCCTAATGAGTGAGCT
AACTCACATTAATTGCGTTGCGCTCACTGCCCGCTTTCCAGTCGGGAAACCTGTCGTGCCAGCTGCATTA
ATGAATCGGCCAACGCGCGGGGAGAGGCGGTTTGCGTATTGGGCGCTCTTCCGCTTCCTCGCTCACTGAC
TCGCTGCGCTCGGTCGTTCGGCTGCGGCGAGCGGTATCAGCTCACTCAAAGGCGGTAATACGGTTATCCA
CAGAATCAGGGGATAACGCAGGAAAGAACATGTGAGCAAAAGGCCAGCAAAAGGCCAGGAACCGTAAAAA
GGCCGCGTTGCTGGCGTTTTTCCATAGGCTCCGCCCCCCTGACGAGCATCACAAAAATCGACGCTCAAGT
CAGAGGTGGCGAAACCCGACAGGACTATAAAGATACCAGGCGTTTCCCCCTGGAAGCTCCCTCGTGCGCT
CTCCTGTTCCGACCCTGCCGCTTACCGGATACCTGTCCGCCTTTCTCCCTTCGGGAAGCGTGGCGCTTTC
TCATAGCTCACGCTGTAGGTATCTCAGTTCGGTGTAGGTCGTTCGCTCCAAGCTGGGCTGTGTGCACGAA
CCCCCCGTTCAGCCCGACCGCTGCGCCTTATCCGGTAACTATCGTCTTGAGTCCAACCCGGTAAGACACG
ACTTATCGCCACTGGCAGCAGCCACTGGTAACAGGATTAGCAGAGCGAGGTATGTAGGCGGTGCTACAGA
GTTCTTGAAGTGGTGGCCTAACTACGGCTACACTAGAAGAACAGTATTTGGTATCTGCGCTCTGCTGAAG
CCAGTTACCTTCGGAAAAAGAGTTGGTAGCTCTTGATCCGGCAAACAAACCACCGCTGGTAGCGGTGGTT
TTTTTGTTTGCAAGCAGCAGATTACGCGCAGAAAAAAAGGATCTCAAGAAGATCCTTTGATCTTTTCTAC
GGGGTCTGACGCTCAGTGGAACGAAAACTCACGTTAAGGGATTTTGGTCATGAGATTATCAAAAAGGATC
TTCACCTAGATCCTTTTAAATTAAAAATGAAGTTTTAAATCAATCTAAAGTATATATGAGTAAACTTGGT
CTGACAGTTACCAATGCTTAATCAGTGAGGCACCTATCTCAGCGATCTGTCTATTTCGTTCATCCATAGT
TGCCTGACTCCCCGTCGTGTAGATAACTACGATACGGGAGGGCTTACCATCTGGCCCCAGTGCTGCAATG
ATACCGCGAGACCCACGCTCACCGGCTCCAGATTTATCAGCAATAAACCAGCCAGCCGGAAGGGCCGAGC
GCAGAAGTGGTCCTGCAACTTTATCCGCCTCCATCCAGTCTATTAATTGTTGCCGGGAAGCTAGAGTAAG
TAGTTCGCCAGTTAATAGTTTGCGCAACGTTGTTGCCATTGCTACAGGCATCGTGGTGTCACGCTCGTCG
TTTGGTATGGCTTCATTCAGCTCCGGTTCCCAACGATCAAGGCGAGTTACATGATCCCCCATGTTGTGCA
AAAAAGCGGTTAGCTCCTTCGGTCCTCCGATCGTTGTCAGAAGTAAGTTGGCCGCAGTGTTATCACTCAT
GGTTATGGCAGCACTGCATAATTCTCTTACTGTCATGCCATCCGTAAGATGCTTTTCTGTGACTGGTGAG
TACTCAACCAAGTCATTCTGAGAATAGTGTATGCGGCGACCGAGTTGCTCTTGCCCGGCGTCAATACGGG
ATAATACCGCGCCACATAGCAGAACTTTAAAAGTGCTCATCATTGGAAAACGTTCTTCGGGGCGAAAACT
CTCAAGGATCTTACCGCTGTTGAGATCCAGTTCGATGTAACCCACTCGTGCACCCAACTGATCTTCAGCA
TCTTTTACTTTCACCAGCGTTTCTGGGTGAGCAAAAACAGGAAGGCAAAATGCCGCAAAAAAGGGAATAA
GGGCGACACGGAAATGTTGAATACTCATACTCTTCCTTTTTCAATATTATTGAAGCATTTATCAGGGTTA
TTGTCTCATGAGCGGATACATATTTGAATGTATTTAGAAAAATAAACAAATAGGGGTTCCGCGCACATTT
CCCCGAAAAGTGCCACCTGACGTCGA
Features (pLannotate 1.2.2; 23 found; start..end, strand, type, name):
     26..78      -  misc_feature   bom (fragment): basis of mobility region from pBR322
    233..612     +  enhancer       CMV enhancer: human cytomegalovirus immediate early enhancer
    613..816     +  promoter       CMV promoter: human cytomegalovirus (CMV) immediate early promoter
    812..845     +  LTR            5' LTR (truncated) (fragment): truncated 5' long terminal repeat (LTR) from HIV-1
    861..879     +  promoter       T7 promoter: promoter for bacteriophage T7 RNA polymerase
    911..1198    +  CDS            SEC61B (sequence withheld): SC61B_CANLF - Experimental evidence at protein level: Swiss-Prot protein existence level 1. Component of SEC61 channel-forming translocon complex that mediates transport of signal peptide-containing precursor polypeptides across the endoplasmic reticulum (ER) (PubMed:8107851). Component of a ribosome-associated ER translocon complex involved in multi-pass membrane protein transport into the ER membrane and biogenesis (By similarity). The SEC61 channel cooperates with the translocating protein TRAM1 to import nascent proteins into the ER (By similarity). Required for PKD1/Polycystin-1 biogenesi
   1289..1308    +  CDS            Strep-Tag II (fragment): peptide that binds Strep-Tactin®, an engineered form of streptavidin
   1337..1356    +  CDS            Strep-Tag II (fragment): peptide that binds Strep-Tactin®, an engineered form of streptavidin
   1391..1409    -  promoter       SP6 promoter: promoter for bacteriophage SP6 RNA polymerase
   1435..1659    +  polyA_signal   bGH poly(A) signal: bovine growth hormone polyadenylation signal
   1663..1684    +  promoter       SV40 promoter (fragment): SV40 enhancer and early promoter
   1705..2133    +  rep_origin     f1 ori (sequence partly withheld): f1 bacteriophage origin of replication; arrow indicates direction of (+) strand synthesis
   2147..2476    +  promoter       SV40 promoter: SV40 enhancer and early promoter
   2543..3334    +  CDS            neo: KKA2_KLEPN - Also known as kan, nptII. Experimental evidence at protein level: Swiss-Prot protein existence level 1. Resistance to kanamycin, neomycin, paromomycin, ribostamycin, butirosin and gentamicin B. From Klebsiella pneumoniae.
   3358..3516    +  CDS            ble (fragment): BLE_KLEPN - Experimental evidence at protein level: Swiss-Prot protein existence level 1. Binding protein with a strong affinity to the bleomycin family of antibiotics. Binds to CL990; an antimitotic-antibiotic compound. From Klebsiella pneumoniae.
   3511..3632    +  polyA_signal   SV40 poly(A) signal: SV40 polyadenylation signal
   3705..3721    -  protein_bind   lac operator: The lac repressor binds to the lac operator to inhibit transcription in E. coli. This inhibition can be relieved by adding lactose or isopropyl-β-D-thiogalactopyranoside (IPTG). lac repressor encoded by lacI
   3729..3759    -  promoter       lac promoter: promoter for the E. coli lac operon
   3774..3795    -  protein_bind   CAP binding site: CAP binding activates transcription in the presence of cAMP. E. coli catabolite activator protein
   3808..3900    -  CDS            lacI (fragment): lac repressor; lacI; The lac repressor binds to the lac operator to inhibit transcription in E. coli. This inhibition can be relieved by adding lactose or isopropyl-β-D-thiogalactopyranoside (IPTG).
   4083..4671    -  rep_origin     ori: high-copy-number ColE1/pMB1/pBR322/pUC origin of replication
   4842..5702    -  CDS            AmpR: β-lactamase; bla; confers resistance to ampicillin, carbenicillin, and related antibiotics
   5703..5807    -  promoter       AmpR promoter: bla
