[The description below was written by a language model from this plasmid's Addgene catalogue record and pLannotate feature annotations shown in this document.]
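Description:
SEC61B-2Strep is a mammalian expression plasmid built on the pcDNA3.1 backbone that produces human SEC61B, the beta subunit of the SEC61 translocon of the endoplasmic reticulum, carrying a C-terminal double Strep tag. The catalogue lists a total size of about 5.7 kb, while the sequenced record is 5,840 nt. In bacteria the plasmid replicates from a high-copy ColE1/pUC-type origin and is selected with ampicillin through the β-lactamase gene and its own promoter. An f1 origin is also present, along with small lac-region remnants typical of the backbone.

The 288 bp SEC61B coding sequence sits downstream of the human cytomegalovirus immediate-early enhancer and promoter and is followed by two Strep-tag II motifs, then the bovine growth hormone polyadenylation signal. The annotation tool matched the coding sequence to the canine SEC61B protein entry, but the catalogue identifies the insert as human. T7 and SP6 phage promoters flank the insert. A short fragment annotated as a truncated HIV-1 LTR just after the CMV promoter is most likely a brief sequence similarity rather than a functional viral element, as nothing else in the record suggests a lentiviral design. A separate cassette, with the SV40 early promoter driving the neomycin phosphotransferase gene and ending in an SV40 poly(A) signal, allows G418 selection of stably transfected mammalian cells.

The tandem Strep tag binds Strep-Tactin, so the construct suits affinity purification and detection of SEC61B and its binding partners. It was deposited with a study of ER membrane proteins that bind SARS-CoV-2 NSP3, but its exact role there is not stated.
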