Addgene plasmid #210375: SEC61B-2Strep
Purpose: Expresses SEC61B fused with 2Strep in mammalian cells
Depositing lab: Michele Pagano. Depositing organization: NYU Grossman School of Medicine. Publication: The REEP5/TRAM1 complex binds SARS-CoV-2 NSP3 and promotes virus replication. Li J, Gui Q, Liang FX, Sall J, Zhang Q, Duan Y, Dhabaria A, Askenazi M, Ueberheide B, Stapleford KA, Pagano M. J Virol. 2023 Sep 28:e0050723. doi: 10.1128/jvi.00507-23. PubMed 37768083.
Backbone
  Vector backbone: PcDNA3.1
  Backbone size w/o insert (bp): 5400
  Total vector size (bp): 5700
  Vector type: Mammalian Expression
  Selectable markers: Neomycin (select with G418)
Growth in bacteria
  Bacterial resistance: Ampicillin, 100 μg/mL
  Growth temperature: 37°C
  Growth strain: DH5alpha
  Copy number: High Copy
Gene/Insert
  Gene/Insert name: SEC61B
  Species: H. sapiens (human)
  Insert size (bp): 288
  GenBank ID: NM_006808.3
  Entrez Gene: SEC61B
  Tag / fusion protein: 2Strep (C terminal on insert)
  Cloning method: Ligation Independent Cloning
  Sequencing primers: 5′ CMV-F; 3′ BGHR
Resource information
  A portion of this plasmid was derived from a plasmid made by: Christine Mayr, Addgene plasmid #121159
Terms and licenses: Academic/Nonprofit Terms; Industry Terms: Not Available to Industry
How to cite: SEC61B-2Strep was a gift from Michele Pagano (Addgene plasmid # 210375 ; http://n2t.net/addgene:210375 ; RRID:Addgene_210375)
